>Addgene plasmid #48460 | pFUSB4_CCTA | depositor full sequence | sequence record 70160 | Full Sequence
ATGTTTTCCCAGTCACGACGTTGTAAAACGACGGCCAGTCTTAAGCGTCTCATGGCCTGACCCCGGACCA
AGTGGTGGCCTATCGCCAGCCACGATGGCGGCAAGCAAGCGCTCGAAACGGTGCAGCGGCTGTTGCCGGT
GCTGTGCCAGGACCATGGCCTGACTCCGGACCAAGTGGTGGCTATCGCCAGCCACGATGGCGGCAAGCAA
GCGCTCGAAACGGTGCAGCGGCTGTTGCCGGTGCTGTGCCAGGACCATGGCCTGACCCCGGACCAAGTGG
TGGCTATCGCCAGCAACGGTGGCGGCAAGCAAGCGCTCGAAACGGTGCAGCGGCTGTTGCCGGTGCTGTG
CCAGGACCATGGCCTGACCCCGGACCAAGTGGTGGCTATCGCCAGCAACATTGGCGGCAAGCAAGCGCTC
GAAACGGTGCAGCGGCTGTTGCCGGTGCTGTGCCAGGACCATGGCCTGACCCCGGACCAAGTGGTGGCTA
TCGAGACGTCTAGACCAGCCAGGACAGAAATGCCTCGACTTCGCTGCTACCCAAGGTTGCCGGGTGACGC
ACACCGTGGAAACGGATGAAGGCACGAACCCAGTGGACATAAGCCTGTTCGGTTCGTAAGCTGTAATGCA
AGTAGCGTATGCGCTCACGCAACTGGTCCAGAACCTTGACCGAACGCAGCGGTGGTAACGGCGCAGTGGC
GGTTTTCATGGCTTGTTATGACTGTTTTTTTGGGGTACAGTCTATGCCTCGGGCATCCAAGCAGCAAGCG
CGTTACGCCGTGGGTCGATGTTTGATGTTATGGAGCAGCAACGATGTTACGCAGCAGGGCAGTCGCCCTA
AAACAAAGTTAAACATTATGAGGGAAGCGGTGATCGCCGAAGTATCGACTCAACTATCAGAGGTAGTTGG
CGTCATCGAGCGCCATCTCGAACCGACGTTGCTGGCCGTACATTTGTACGGCTCCGCAGTGGATGGCGGC
CTGAAGCCACACAGTGATATTGATTTGCTGGTTACGGTGACCGTAAGGCTTGATGAAACAACGCGGCGAG
CTTTGATCAACGACCTTTTGGAAACTTCGGCTTCCCCTGGAGAGAGCGAGATTCTCCGCGCTGTAGAAGT
CACCATTGTTGTGCACGACGACATCATTCCGTGGCGTTATCCAGCTAAGCGCGAACTGCAATTTGGAGAA
TGGCAGCGCAATGACATTCTTGCAGGTATCTTCGAGCCAGCCACGATCGACATTGATCTGGCTATCTTGC
TGACAAAAGCAAGAGAACATAGCGTTGCCTTGGTAGGTCCAGCGGCGGAGGAACTCTTTGATCCGGTTCC
TGAACAGGATCTATTTGAGGCGCTAAATGAAACCTTAACGCTATGGAACTCGCCGCCCGACTGGGCTGGC
GATGAGCGAAATGTAGTGCTTACGTTGTCCCGCATTTGGTACAGCGCAGTAACCGGCAAAATCGCGCCGA
AGGATGTCGCTGCCGACTGGGCAATGGAGCGCCTGCCGGCCCAGTATCAGCCCGTCATACTTGAAGCTAG
ACAGGCTTATCTTGGACAAGAAGAAGATCGCTTGGCCTCGCGCGCAGATCAGTTGGAAGAATTTGTCCAC
TACGTGAAAGGCGAGATCACCAAGGTAGTCGGCAAATAACCCTCGAGCCACCCATGACCAAAATCCCTTA
ACGTGAGTTACGCGTCGTTCCACTGAGCGTCAGACCCCGTAGAAAAGATCAAAGGATCTTCTTGAGATCC
TTTTTTTCTGCGCGTAATCTGCTGCTTGCAAACAAAAAAACCACCGCTACCAGCGGTGGTTTGTTTGCCG
GATCAAGAGCTACCAACTCTTTTTCCGAAGGTAACTGGCTTCAGCAGAGCGCAGATACCAAATACTGTCC
TTCTAGTGTAGCCGTAGTTAGGCCACCACTTCAAGAACTCTGTAGCACCGCCTACATACCTCGCTCTGCT
AATCCTGTTACCAGTGGCTGCTGCCAGTGGCGATAAGTCGTGTCTTACCGGGTTGGACTCAAGACGATAG
TTACCGGATAAGGCGCAGCGGTCGGGCTGAACGGGGGGTTCGTGCACACAGCCCAGCTTGGAGCGAACGA
CCTACACCGAACTGAGATACCTACAGCGTGAGCATTGAGAAAGCGCCACGCTTCCCGAAGGGAGAAAGGC
GGACAGGTATCCGGTAAGCGGCAGGGTCGGAACAGGAGAGCGCACGAGGGAGCTTCCAGGGGGAAACGCC
TGGTATCTTTATAGTCCTGTCGGGTTTCGCCACCTCTGACTTGAGCGTCGATTTTTGTGATGCTCGTCAG
GGGGGCGGAGCCTATGGAAAAACGCCAGCAACGCGGCCTTTTTACGGTTCCTGGCCTTTTGCTGGCCTTT
TGCTCACATGTTCTTTCCTGCGTTATCCCCTGATTCTGTGGATAACCGTATTACCGCCTTTGAGTGAGCT
GATACCGCTCGCCGCAGCCGAACGACCGAGCGCAGCGAGTCAGTGAGCGAGGAAGCGGAAGAGCGCCCAA
TACGCAAACCGCCTCTCCCCGCGCGTTGGCCGATTCATTAATGCAGCTGGCACGACAGGTTTCCCGACTG
GAAAGCGGGCAGTGAGCGCAACGCAATTAATACGCGTACCGCTAGCCAGGAAGAGTTTGTAGAAACGCAA
AAAGGCCATCCGTCAGGATGGCCTTCTGCTTAGTTTGATGCCTGGCAGTTTATGGCGGGCGTCCTGCCCG
CCACCCTCCGGGCCGTTGCTTCACAACGTTCAAATCCGCTCCCGGCGGATTTGTCCTACTCAGGAGAGCG
TTCACCGACAAACAACAGATAAAACGAAAGGCCCAGTCTTCCGACTGAGCCTTTCGTTTTATTTGATGCC
TGGCAGTTCCCTACTCTCGCGTTAACGCTAGCATGG
Features (pLannotate 1.2.2; 8 found; start..end, strand, type, name):
      3..39      -  CDS            lacZα (fragment): LacZα fragment of β-galactosidase; lacZ fragment
    596..619     +  promoter       Pc promoter (fragment): intI1 (promoter lies within the coding sequence); class 1 integron promoter
    795..851     +  CDS            GmR (fragment): gentamycin acetyltransferase; aacC1; confers resistance to gentamycin
    858..1649    +  CDS            SmR: aminoglycoside adenylyltransferase (Murphy, 1985); aadA; confers resistance to spectinomycin and streptomycin
   1742..2330    +  rep_origin     ori: high-copy-number ColE1/pMB1/pBR322/pUC origin of replication
   2513..2605    +  CDS            lacI (fragment): lac repressor; lacI; The lac repressor binds to the lac operator to inhibit transcription in E. coli. This inhibition can be relieved by adding lactose or isopropyl-β-D-thiogalactopyranoside (IPTG).
   2660..2687    -  terminator     rrnB T2 terminator: transcription terminator T2 from the E. coli rrnB gene
   2819..2862    +  terminator     rrnB T1 terminator: Escherichia coli rrnB; transcription terminator T1 from the E. coli rrnB gene
