[The description below was written by a language model from this plasmid's Addgene catalogue record and pLannotate feature annotations shown in this document.]
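Description:
pFUSB4_CCTA is a small (about 2.9 kb) intermediate array plasmid for Golden Gate assembly of TALENs, built on the pFUS_B4 backbone. It carries a preassembled block of four synthetic TAL effector repeats whose repeat-variable diresidues are HD HD NG NI. Under the standard TALE code these recognise the bases C, C, T and A, which explains the plasmid name. The depositor notes that the plasmid was made by Golden Gate cloning. Although it is catalogued under mammalian expression and TALEN vector types, the feature table shows no eukaryotic promoter or polyadenylation signal. This fits a cloning intermediate that supplies a repeat module rather than a plasmid that expresses a nuclease itself.

The annotated features are all bacterial backbone elements. A high-copy ColE1/pUC-type origin drives replication in E. coli, and a complete aadA (SmR) gene confers the spectinomycin resistance used for selection. It lies downstream of a class 1 integron Pc promoter fragment and a short remnant of a gentamicin acetyltransferase gene. Small lacZα and lacI fragments are also present, plausibly left over from a lacZ screening cassette that the repeat array displaced, and rrnB T1 and T2 terminators are annotated in the adjacent backbone. The TAL repeats themselves were not annotated by the automated tool and presumably occupy the unannotated stretch near the lacZα remnant.

The associated publication describes a simplified 15-RVD GoldyTALEN design for in vivo genome engineering. Premade four-repeat modules such as this one would be combined with other repeat arrays and a final TALEN backbone to shorten custom TALEN construction, though the record does not detail the later assembly steps.
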