Addgene plasmid #48460: pFUSB4_CCTA
Depositing lab: Stephen Ekker. Depositing organization: Mayo Foundation for Medical Education and Research. Publication: High Efficiency In Vivo Genome Engineering with a Simplified 15-RVD GoldyTALEN Design. Ma AC, Lee HB, Clark KJ, Ekker SC. PLoS One. 2013 May 29;8(5):e65259. doi: 10.1371/journal.pone.0065259. Print 2013. PubMed 23734242.
Backbone
  Vector backbone: pFUS_B4
  Vector type: Mammalian Expression, TALEN
Growth in bacteria
  Bacterial resistance: Spectinomycin, 50 μg/mL
  Growth temperature: 37°C
  Growth strain: Top10
  Copy number: Unknown
Gene/Insert
  Gene/Insert name: RVD sequence: HD HD NG NI
  Species: Synthetic
  Cloning method: Unknown
  Sequencing primers: 5′ ttgatgcctggcagttccct; 3′ cgaaccgaacaggcttatgt
Terms and licenses: Academic/Nonprofit Terms; Industry Terms: Not Available to Industry
Depositor comments: Plasmid was created using Golden Gate cloning.
How to cite: pFUSB4_CCTA was a gift from Stephen Ekker (Addgene plasmid # 48460 ; http://n2t.net/addgene:48460 ; RRID:Addgene_48460)
