>Addgene plasmid #48460 | pFUSB4_CCTA | addgene partial sequence | sequence record 70769 | pCR8_F1 5'-ttgatgcctggcagttccct-3'
TCACGACGTTGTAAAACGACGGCCAGTCTTAAGCGTCTCATGGCCTGACCCCGGACCAAGTGGTGGCTAT
CGCCAGCCACGATGGCGGCAAGCAAGCGCTCGAAACGGTGCAGCGGCTGTTGCCGGTGCTGTGCCAGGAC
CATGGCCTGACTCCGGACCAAGTGGTGGCTATCGCCAGCCACGATGGCGGCAAGCAAGCGCTCGAAACGG
TGCAGCGGCTGTTGCCGGTGCTGTGCCAGGACCATGGCCTGACCCCGGACCAAGTGGTGGCTATCGCCAG
CAACGGTGGCGGCAAGCAAGCGCTCGAAACGGTGCAGCGGCTGTTGCCGGTGCTGTGCCAGGACCATGGC
CTGACCCCGGACCAAGTGGTGGCTATCGCCAGCAACATTGGCGGCAAGCAAGCGCTCGAAACGGTGCAGC
GGCTGTTGCCGGTGCTGTGCCAGGACCATGGCCTGACCCCGGACCAAGTGGTGGCTATCGAGACGTCTAG
ACCAGCCAGGACAGAAATGCCTCGACTTCGCTGCTACCCAAGGTTGCCGGGTGACGCACACCGTGGAAAC
GGATGAAGGCACGAACCCAGTGGACATAAGCCTGTTCGGTTCGTAAGCTGTAATGCAAGTAGCGTATGCG
CTCACGCAACTGGTCCAGAACCTTGACCGAACGCAGCGGTGGTAACGGCGCAGTGGCGGTTTTCATGGCT
TGTTATGACTGTTTTTTTGGGGTACAGTCTATGCCTCGGGCATCCAAGCAGCAAGCGCGTTACGCCGTGG
GTCGATGTTTGATGTTATGGAGCAGCAACGATGTTACGCAGCAGGGCAGTCGCCCTAAAACAAAGTTAAA
CATTATGAGGGAAGCGGTGATCGCCGAAGTATCGACTCAACTATCAGA
